Addgene plasmid #229518: pRSF_AfRbcLS
Purpose: Expresses Anthoceros fusiformis Rubisco large and small subunit (C terminus hexahistidine)
Depositing lab: Laura Gunn. Depositing organization: Cornell University. Publication: Unique biogenesis and kinetics of hornwort Rubiscos revealed by synthetic biology systems. Oh ZG, Robison TA, Loh DH, Ang WSL, Ng JZY, Li FW, Gunn LH. Mol Plant. 2024 Dec 2;17(12):1833-1849. doi: 10.1016/j.molp.2024.10.013. Epub 2024 Nov 2. PubMed 39491367.
Backbone
  Vector backbone: pRSFDuet-1
  Backbone manufacturer: Novagen
  Backbone size w/o insert (bp): 3829
  Total vector size (bp): 5667
  Vector type: Bacterial Expression
Growth in bacteria
  Bacterial resistance: Kanamycin, 50 μg/mL
  Growth temperature: 37°C
  Growth strain: DH5alpha
  Copy number: Unknown
Gene/Insert 1
  Gene/Insert name: Rubisco large subunit (alt name: RbcL)
  Species: Anthoceros fusiformis
  Insert size (bp): 1428
  Promoter: T7
  Cloning method: Unknown
  Sequencing primers: 5′ Not available
Gene/Insert 2
  Gene/Insert name: Rubisco small subunit (alt name: RbcS)
  Species: Anthoceros fusiformis
  Insert size (bp): 378
  Mutation: N terminus chloroplast transit peptide truncation
  Promoter: T7
  Tag / fusion protein: hexahistidine (C terminal on insert)
  Cloning method: Unknown
  Sequencing primers: 5′ Not available
Terms and licenses: Academic/Nonprofit Terms; Industry Terms: Not Available to Industry
Depositor comments: Design of Anthoceros fusiformis Rubisco expression plasmid mirrors Anthoceros agrestis Rubisco expression plasmid, pAaRbcLS as shown in Oh et al 2024 (10.1016/j.molp.2024.10.013).
How to cite: pRSF_AfRbcLS was a gift from Laura Gunn (Addgene plasmid # 229518 ; http://n2t.net/addgene:229518 ; RRID:Addgene_229518)
