[The description below was written by a language model from this plasmid's Addgene catalogue record and pLannotate feature annotations shown in this document.]
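Description:
pRSF_AfRbcLS is a 5,667 bp bacterial expression plasmid built on the Novagen pRSFDuet-1 backbone for producing Rubisco from the hornwort Anthoceros fusiformis in E. coli. It replicates from the RSF1030 origin, which is compatible with other common origin types and so allows it to coexist with additional plasmids in the same cell. Selection is by a kanamycin resistance gene (aminoglycoside phosphotransferase). The backbone also carries lacI with its own promoter, supplying lac repressor.

The payload consists of the Rubisco large subunit (RbcL, about 1.4 kb) and the small subunit (RbcS, about 0.38 kb). RbcS is truncated at the N terminus to remove its chloroplast transit peptide and carries a C-terminal hexahistidine tag for affinity purification. The catalogue lists a T7 promoter for each insert. In the feature table, however, both coding sequences lie one after the other downstream of the first T7 promoter/lac operator, each preceded by its own T7 gene 10 ribosome binding site, which suggests a bicistronic arrangement. The second T7 promoter/lac operator of the Duet backbone sits after RbcS, followed only by S-tag remnants and the T7 terminator. The automated annotation labels the two genes by their closest cucumber and spinach homologues, but the record states the source species as A. fusiformis. The His tag is not annotated separately.

Expression requires a host supplying T7 RNA polymerase and is inducible with IPTG. According to the depositor, the design mirrors a companion Anthoceros agrestis Rubisco plasmid. The associated work concerns hornwort Rubisco biogenesis and kinetics studied with synthetic biology systems.
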