Features (pLannotate 1.2.2; 20 found; start..end, strand, type, name):
      6..27      -  protein_bind   CAP binding site: CAP binding activates transcription in the presence of cAMP. E. coli catabolite activator protein
     40..1122    -  CDS            lacI: lac repressor; lacI; The lac repressor binds to the lac operator to inhibit transcription in E. coli. This inhibition can be relieved by adding lactose or isopropyl-β-D-thiogalactopyranoside (IPTG).
   1123..1200    -  promoter       lacI promoter: lacI
   1208..1243    -  CDS            TcR (fragment): tetracycline efflux protein; tet; confers resistance to tetracycline
   1246..1264    +  promoter       T7 promoter: promoter for bacteriophage T7 RNA polymerase
   1265..1289    +  protein_bind   lac operator: The lac repressor binds to the lac operator to inhibit transcription in E. coli. This inhibition can be relieved by adding lactose or isopropyl-β-D-thiogalactopyranoside (IPTG). lac repressor encoded by lacI
   1323..1345    +  RBS            RBS: efficient ribosome binding site from bacteriophage T7 gene 10 (Olins and Rangwala, 1989)
   1353..2777    +  CDS            rbcL: RBL_CUCSA - Experimental evidence at protein level: Swiss-Prot protein existence level 1. RuBisCO catalyzes two reactions: the carboxylation of D- ribulose 1,5-bisphosphate, the primary event in carbon dioxide fixation, as well as the oxidative fragmentation of the pentose substrate in the photorespiration process. Both reactions occur simultaneously and in competition at the same active site. From Cucumis sativus (Cucumber).
   2793..2815    +  RBS            RBS: efficient ribosome binding site from bacteriophage T7 gene 10 (Olins and Rangwala, 1989)
   2823..3176    +  CDS            RBCS1: RBS1_SPIOL - Also known as RBCS. Experimental evidence at protein level: Swiss-Prot protein existence level 1. RuBisCO catalyzes two reactions: the carboxylation of D- ribulose 1,5-bisphosphate, the primary event in carbon dioxide fixation, as well as the oxidative fragmentation of the pentose substrate. Both reactions occur simultaneously and in competition at the same active site. Although the small subunit is not catalytic it is essential for maximal activity. From Spinacia oleracea (Spinach).
   3314..3332    +  promoter       T7 promoter: promoter for bacteriophage T7 RNA polymerase
   3333..3357    +  protein_bind   lac operator: The lac repressor binds to the lac operator to inhibit transcription in E. coli. This inhibition can be relieved by adding lactose or isopropyl-β-D-thiogalactopyranoside (IPTG). lac repressor encoded by lacI
   3466..3507    +  CDS            S-Tag (fragment): affinity and epitope tag derived from pancreatic ribonuclease A
   3537..3554    +  CDS            SET1 (fragment): solubility-enhancement tag derived from T7 phage gene 10B
   3562..3609    +  terminator     T7 terminator: transcription terminator for bacteriophage T7 RNA polymerase
   3773..3830    +  promoter       AmpR promoter (fragment): bla
   3839..4654    -  CDS            KanR: aminoglycoside phosphotransferase; aph(3')-Ia; confers resistance to kanamycin in bacteria or G418 (Geneticin®) in eukaryotes
   4655..4746    -  promoter       AmpR promoter: bla
   4762..5511    -  rep_origin     RSF ori: Plasmids containing the RSF 1030 origin of replication can be propagated in E. coli cells that contain additional plasmids with compatible origins.
   5594..5658    -  CDS            TcR (fragment): tetracycline efflux protein; tet; confers resistance to tetracycline
>Addgene plasmid #229518 | pRSF_AfRbcLS | addgene full sequence | sequence record 456759 | Addgene NGS Result
GCCTAATGAGTGAGCTAACTTACATTAATTGCGTTGCGCTCACTGCCCGCTTTCCAGTCGGGAAACCTGT
CGTGCCAGCTGCATTAATGAATCGGCCAACGCGCGGGGAGAGGCGGTTTGCGTATTGGGCGCCAGGGTGG
TTTTTCTTTTCACCAGTGAGACGGGCAACAGCTGATTGCCCTTCACCGCCTGGCCCTGAGAGAGTTGCAG
CAAGCGGTCCACGCTGGTTTGCCCCAGCAGGCGAAAATCCTGTTTGATGGTGGTTAACGGCGGGATATAA
CATGAGCTGTCTTCGGTATCGTCGTATCCCACTACCGAGATGTCCGCACCAACGCGCAGCCCGGACTCGG
TAATGGCGCGCATTGCGCCCAGCGCCATCTGATCGTTGGCAACCAGCATCGCAGTGGGAACGATGCCCTC
ATTCAGCATTTGCATGGTTTGTTGAAAACCGGACATGGCACTCCAGTCGCCTTCCCGTTCCGCTATCGGC
TGAATTTGATTGCGAGTGAGATATTTATGCCAGCCAGCCAGACGCAGACGCGCCGAGACAGAACTTAATG
GGCCCGCTAACAGCGCGATTTGCTGGTGACCCAATGCGACCAGATGCTCCACGCCCAGTCGCGTACCGTC
TTCATGGGAGAAAATAATACTGTTGATGGGTGTCTGGTCAGAGACATCAAGAAATAACGCCGGAACATTA
GTGCAGGCAGCTTCCACAGCAATGGCATCCTGGTCATCCAGCGGATAGTTAATGATCAGCCCACTGACGC
GTTGCGCGAGAAGATTGTGCACCGCCGCTTTACAGGCTTCGACGCCGCTTCGTTCTACCATCGACACCAC
CACGCTGGCACCCAGTTGATCGGCGCGAGATTTAATCGCCGCGACAATTTGCGACGGCGCGTGCAGGGCC
AGACTGGAGGTGGCAACGCCAATCAGCAACGACTGTTTGCCCGCCAGTTGTTGTGCCACGCGGTTGGGAA
TGTAATTCAGCTCCGCCATCGCCGCTTCCACTTTTTCCCGCGTTTTCGCAGAAACGTGGCTGGCCTGGTT
CACCACGCGGGAAACGGTCTGATAAGAGACACCGGCATACTCTGCGACATCGTATAACGTTACTGGTTTC
ACATTCACCACCCTGAATTGACTCTCTTCCGGGCGCTATCATGCCATACCGCGAAAGGTTTTGCGCCATT
CGATGGTGTCCGGGATCTCGACGCTCTCCCTTATGCGACTCCTGCATTAGGAAATTAATACGACTCACTA
TAGGGGAATTGTGAGCGGATAACAATTCCCCTGTAGGATCCCAATTCCCCTCTAGAAATAATTTTGTTTA
ACTTTAAGAAGGAGATATACATATGTCACCACAAACGGAGACTAAAGCAGGTGTTGGATTTAAAGCTGGT
GTTAAAGATTATAGATTAACCTATTATACCCCTGATTACGAGACCAAGGATACTGATATTTTGGCAGCGT
TTCGAATGACTCCTCAACCAGGGGTGCCACCTGAAGAAGCAGGAGCCGCAGTAGCTGCTGAATCTTCAAC
TGGTACATGGACTACTGTTTGGACCGATGGACTTACCAGCCTTGACCGTTACAAAGGTCGATGCTACGAC
ATTGAACCTGTTGCTGGAGAGGAAAATCAATATATTGCTTATGTTGCTTATCCACTTGATTTGTTTGAGG
AGGGTTCTGTTACCAACATGTTCACTTCCATTGTAGGTAATGTTTTTGGATTTAAAGCTTTACGAGCTTT
ACGTCTAGAAGATTTACGAATTCCACCCGCTTATTCCAAAACCTTTCAAGGTCCACCTCATGGTATTCAA
GTTGAAAGGGATAAATTGAATAAATATGGTCGTCCTTTATTAGGATGTACCATTAAACCAAAGTTAGGTT
TATCTGCCAAAAACTATGGTAGAGCTGTATATGAATGTCTTCGTGGTGGACTTGATTTCACCAAAGATGA
CGAAAATGTTAATTCTCAACCTTTTATGCGTTGGAGAGATCGTTTTCTATTCGTAGCAGAAGCTATTTTT
AAATCTCAAGCTGAAACAGGAGAGATTAAAGGGCATTACTTAAATGCCACTGCAGGTACATGTGAGGAAA
TGATGAAAAGGGCACAATTTGCTAGAGAATTAGGAATGCCTATCGTAATGCATGATTATTTGACAGGAGG
TTTTACTGCAAATACGACCCTGGCTCATTATTGTAGAGACAATGGTTTACTTCTTCATATTCATCGTGCT
ATGCATGCAGTTATTGACAGACAAAGAAATCATGGTATTCACTTTCGTGTATTAGCTAAAGCATTACGTA
TGTCCGGGGGAGATCATATTCATTCAGGTACAGTAGTAGGTAAATTAGAGGGAGAACGTGAAGTAACTTT
AGGTTTTGTGGATTTACTTCGTGACGATTATATTGAAAAAGATAGAAGTCGTGGGATATATTTTACTCAA
GACTGGGTCTCTATGCCTGGTGTTTTGCCTGTGGCTTCAGGTGGTATTCATGTTTGGCATATGCCAGCTT
TAACTGAGATTTTCGGAGATGATTCCGTACTACAGTTTGGCGGGGGAACTCTAGGACACCCTTGGGGAAA
TGCACCTGGTGCAGTAGCTAATCGAGTTGCTTTAGAAGCTTGTGTGCAAGCTCGTAATGAAGGACGTGAT
CTTGCTCGCGAGGGTAATGATATTATCCGTGAAGCTAGTAAATGGAGTCCTGAATTAGCAGCTGCTTGTG
AAGTATGGAAAGAAATTAAATTCGTTTTTGAGACGATTGATACTCTATAAGCTAGAAATAATTTTGTTTA
ACTTTAAGAAGGAGATATACATATGCAGGTGTGGAGCCCCATTGACAACCCCAGGTTCGAGACCCTCTCT
TACTTGCCGCCTCTGACCGACGACCAAATAGCCAAGGAGATCGACTACATGCTCGCCAACAAGTGGATCC
CCTGCCTCGAGTTCGACCCGAGTGGCACCATCACCACCATGCAGGGCCAGCCCGGGTACTACGGCGGCCG
GTACTGGACAATGTGGAAGCTGCCCATGTTCGGGTGCGCTGACTCTGCCTCTGTGCTGAGGGAGATTGAG
ACCTGCAAGACTGCCTACCCAGGCTGCTACATCCGTGTCCTTGGCTTCGACAACTTGAGGCAGGTCCAGT
GCTGCGCTTTCATCGTCCACAAGCCCCAGCATCACCATCATCACCACTAAAGCCAGGATCCGAATTCGAG
CTCGGCGCGCCTGCAGGTCGACAAGCTTGCGGCCGCATAATGCTTAAGTCGAACAGAAAGTAATCGTATT
GTACACGGCCGCATAATCGAAATTAATACGACTCACTATAGGGGAATTGTGAGCGGATAACAATTCCCCA
TCTTAGTATATTAGTTAAGTATAAGAAGGAGATATACATATGGCAGATCTCAATTGGATATCGGCCGGCC
ACGCGATCGCTGACGTCGGTACCCTCGAGTCTGGTAAAGAAACCGCTGCTGCGAAATTTGAACGCCAGCA
CATGGACTCGTCTACTAGCGCAGCTTAATTAACCTAGGCTGCTGCCACCGCTGAGCAATAACTAGCATAA
CCCCTTGGGGCCTCTAAACGGGTCTTGAGGGGTTTTTTGCTGAAACCTCAGGCATTTGAGAAGCACACGG
TCACACTGCTTCCGGTAGTCAATAAACCGGTAAACCAGCAATAGACATAAGCGGCTATTTAACGACCCTG
CCCTGAACCGACGACAAGCTGACGACCGAGTCTCCGCAAGTGGCACTTTTCGGGGAAATGTGCGCGGAAC
CCCTATTTGTTTATTTTTCTAAATACATTCAAATATGTATCCGCTCATGAATTAATTCTTAGAAAAACTC
ATCGAGCATCAAATGAAACTGCAATTTATTCATATCAGGATTATCAATACCATATTTTTGAAAAAGCCGT
TTCTGTAATGAAGGAGAAAACTCACCGAGGCAGTTCCATAGGATGGCAAGATCCTGGTATCGGTCTGCGA
TTCCGACTCGTCCAACATCAATACAACCTATTAATTTCCCCTCGTCAAAAATAAGGTTATCAAGTGAGAA
ATCACCATGAGTGACGACTGAATCCGGTGAGAATGGCAAAAGTTTATGCATTTCTTTCCAGACTTGTTCA
ACAGGCCAGCCATTACGCTCGTCATCAAAATCACTCGCATCAACCAAACCGTTATTCATTCGTGATTGCG
CCTGAGCGAGACGAAATACGCGGTCGCTGTTAAAAGGACAATTACAAACAGGAATCGAATGCAACCGGCG
CAGGAACACTGCCAGCGCATCAACAATATTTTCACCTGAATCAGGATATTCTTCTAATACCTGGAATGCT
GTTTTCCCGGGGATCGCAGTGGTGAGTAACCATGCATCATCAGGAGTACGGATAAAATGCTTGATGGTCG
GAAGAGGCATAAATTCCGTCAGCCAGTTTAGTCTGACCATCTCATCTGTAACATCATTGGCAACGCTACC
TTTGCCATGTTTCAGAAACAACTCTGGCGCATCGGGCTTCCCATACAATCGATAGATTGTCGCACCTGAT
TGCCCGACATTATCGCGAGCCCATTTATACCCATATAAATCAGCATCCATGTTGGAATTTAATCGCGGCC
TAGAGCAAGACGTTTCCCGTTGAATATGGCTCATACTCTTCCTTTTTCAATATTATTGAAGCATTTATCA
GGGTTATTGTCTCATGAGCGGATACATATTTGAATGTATTTAGAAAAATAAACAAATAGGCATGCAGCGC
TCTTCCGCTTCCTCGCTCACTGACTCGCTACGCTCGGTCGTTCGACTGCGGCGAGCGGTGTCAGCTCACT
CAAAAGCGGTAATACGGTTATCCACAGAATCAGGGGATAAAGCCGGAAAGAACATGTGAGCAAAAAGCAA
AGCACCGGAAGAAGCCAACGCCGCAGGCGTTTTTCCATAGGCTCCGCCCCCCTGACGAGCATCACAAAAA
TCGACGCTCAAGCCAGAGGTGGCGAAACCCGACAGGACTATAAAGATACCAGGCGTTTCCCCCTGGAAGC
TCCCTCGTGCGCTCTCCTGTTCCGACCCTGCCGCTTACCGGATACCTGTCCGCCTTTCTCCCTTCGGGAA
GCGTGGCGCTTTCTCATAGCTCACGCTGTTGGTATCTCAGTTCGGTGTAGGTCGTTCGCTCCAAGCTGGG
CTGTGTGCACGAACCCCCCGTTCAGCCCGACCGCTGCGCCTTATCCGGTAACTATCGTCTTGAGTCCAAC
CCGGTAAGACACGACTTATCGCCACTGGCAGCAGCCATTGGTAACTGATTTAGAGGACTTTGTCTTGAAG
TTATGCACCTGTTAAGGCTAAACTGAAAGAACAGATTTTGGTGAGTGCGGTCCTCCAACCCACTTACCTT
GGTTCAAAGAGTTGGTAGCTCAGCGAACCTTGAGAAAACCACCGTTGGTAGCGGTGGTTTTTCTTTATTT
ATGAGATGATGAATCAATCGGTCTATCAAGTCAACGAACAGCTATTCCGTTACTCTAGATTTCAGTGCAA
TTTATCTCTTCAAATGTAGCACCTGAAGTCAGCCCCATACGATATAAGTTGTAATTCTCATGTTAGTCAT
GCCCCGCGCCCACCGGAAGGAGCTGACTGGGTTGAAGGCTCTCAAGGGCATCGGTCGAGATCCCGGT
